Addgene plasmid #111691: MAC_N_RAB11A
Purpose: MAC-tagged gene expression
Depositing lab: Markku Varjosalo. Depositing organization: University of Helsinki, Institute of Biotechnology. Publication: An AP-MS- and BioID-compatible MAC-tag enables comprehensive mapping of protein interactions and subcellular localizations. Liu X, Salokas K, Tamene F, Jiu Y, Weldatsadik RG, Ohman T, Varjosalo M. Nat Commun. 2018 Mar 22;9(1):1188. doi: 10.1038/s41467-018-03523-2. PubMed 29568061.
Backbone
  Vector backbone: MAC-tag-N
  Backbone manufacturer: Markku Varjosalo, Addgene plasmid #108078
  Vector type: Mammalian Expression
Growth in bacteria
  Bacterial resistance: Ampicillin, 100 μg/mL
  Growth temperature: 37°C
  Growth strain: DH5alpha
  Copy number: High Copy
Gene/Insert
  Gene/Insert name: RAB11A (alt name: RAB11A)
  Species: H. sapiens (human)
  Entrez Gene: RAB11A (a.k.a. YL8)
  Cloning method: Gateway Cloning
Terms and licenses: Academic/Nonprofit Terms; Industry Terms: Not Available to Industry
Depositor comments: CCSB-DFCI hORFeome collection(11003_H10)
How to cite: MAC_N_RAB11A was a gift from Markku Varjosalo (Addgene plasmid # 111691 ; http://n2t.net/addgene:111691 ; RRID:Addgene_111691)
