[The description below was written by a language model from this plasmid's Addgene catalogue record and pLannotate feature annotations shown in this document.]
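Description:
MAC_N_RAB11A is a mammalian expression plasmid built on the MAC-tag-N backbone by Gateway cloning. It carries human RAB11A, a small Rab GTPase that regulates endocytic recycling; the depositor notes that the ORF came from the CCSB-DFCI hORFeome collection. It is propagated in E. coli as a high-copy plasmid through a ColE1/pUC-type origin and selected with ampicillin (AmpR under its own bla promoter). A partial f1 origin and lac promoter/operator remnants are also annotated in the backbone.

The expression cassette is driven by the CMV enhancer and immediate-early promoter. This is followed directly by short matches to tet-operator-containing promoters, which suggests a tetracycline-regulatable CMV/TetO arrangement, although the record does not state this. Downstream lies the N-terminal MAC-tag, annotated as an E. coli BirA biotin ligase coding sequence followed by an HA epitope fragment and two Strep-Tag II fragments. Next come attB1, the RAB11A ORF and attB2, with a bGH polyadenylation signal terminating the transcript. The tag therefore sits at the amino terminus of RAB11A, consistent with the "N" in the name.

An FRT site lies immediately upstream of a hygromycin resistance gene that has no full-length annotated promoter and ends in an SV40 poly(A) signal. This layout is typical of vectors designed for FLP-mediated integration into a genomic FRT site, where insertion enables hygromycin selection of stable lines.

According to the associated publication, the MAC-tag supports both affinity purification-mass spectrometry, presumably through the Strep tags, and BioID proximity biotinylation through the biotin ligase. The construct is thus suited to mapping RAB11A protein interactions and subcellular localization.
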