Features (pLannotate 1.2.2; 27 found; start..end, strand, type, name):
     15..394     +  enhancer       CMV enhancer: human cytomegalovirus immediate early enhancer
    395..598     +  promoter       CMV promoter: human cytomegalovirus (CMV) immediate early promoter
    600..619     +  promoter       PLtetO-1 promoter (fragment): modified phage lambda PL promoter with tet operator sites (Lutz and Bujard, 1997)
    621..640     +  promoter       PLtetO-1 promoter (fragment): modified phage lambda PL promoter with tet operator sites (Lutz and Bujard, 1997)
    648..681     +  promoter       TRE3GV promoter (fragment): 3rd-generation Tet-responsive promoter that can be activated by binding of Tet-On® 3G, optimized for retroviral and lentiviral vectors
    841..1803    +  CDS            birA: BIRA_ECOLI - Also known as bioR, dhbB. Experimental evidence at protein level: Swiss-Prot protein existence level 1. Acts both as a biotin--[acetyl-CoA-carboxylase] ligase and a biotin-operon repressor. In the presence of ATP, BirA activates biotin to form the BirA-biotinyl-5'-adenylate (BirA-bio-5'-AMP or holoBirA) complex. HoloBirA can either transfer the biotinyl moiety to the biotin carboxyl carrier protein (BCCP) subunit of acetyl-CoA carboxylase, or bind to the biotin operator site and inhibit transcription of the operon. From Escherichia coli (strain K12).
   1804..1829    +  CDS            3xHA (fragment): three tandem HA epitope tags
   1861..1880    +  CDS            Strep-Tag II (fragment): peptide that binds Strep-Tactin®, an engineered form of streptavidin
   1921..1943    +  CDS            Strep-Tag II (fragment): peptide that binds Strep-Tactin®, an engineered form of streptavidin
   1957..1981    +  protein_bind   attB1: mutant version of attB; recombination site for the Gateway® BP reaction BP Clonase™
   1987..2634    +  CDS            RAB11A: RB11A_HUMAN - Also known as RAB11. Experimental evidence at protein level: Swiss-Prot protein existence level 1. The small GTPases Rab are key regulators of intracellular membrane trafficking, from the formation of transport vesicles to their fusion with membranes. Rabs cycle between an inactive GDP-bound form and an active GTP-bound form that is able to recruit to membranes different set of downstream effectors directly responsible for vesicle formation, movement, tethering and fusion. The small Rab GTPase RAB11A regulates endocytic recycling. Acts as a major regulator of membrane delivery du
   2639..2663    -  protein_bind   attB2: mutant version of attB; recombination site for the Gateway® BP reaction BP Clonase™
   2707..2931    +  polyA_signal   bGH poly(A) signal: bovine growth hormone polyadenylation signal
   2935..2956    +  promoter       SV40 promoter (fragment): SV40 enhancer and early promoter
   2977..3210    +  rep_origin     f1 ori (fragment) (sequence partly withheld): f1 bacteriophage origin of replication; arrow indicates direction of (+) strand synthesis
   3215..3262    +  protein_bind   FRT: FLP-mediated recombination occurs in the 8-bp core sequence TCTAGAAA (Turan and Bode, 2011). FLP recombinase from the Saccharomyces cerevisiae 2μ plasmid
   3270..4292    +  CDS            HygR: aminoglycoside phosphotransferase from E. coli; aph(4)-Ia; confers resistance to hygromycin
   4302..4427    +  CDS            ble (fragment): BLE_KLEPN - Experimental evidence at protein level: Swiss-Prot protein existence level 1. Binding protein with a strong affinity to the bleomycin family of antibiotics. Binds to CL990; an antimitotic-antibiotic compound. From Klebsiella pneumoniae.
   4422..4543    +  polyA_signal   SV40 poly(A) signal: SV40 polyadenylation signal
   4616..4632    -  protein_bind   lac operator: The lac repressor binds to the lac operator to inhibit transcription in E. coli. This inhibition can be relieved by adding lactose or isopropyl-β-D-thiogalactopyranoside (IPTG). lac repressor encoded by lacI
   4640..4670    -  promoter       lac promoter: promoter for the E. coli lac operon
   4685..4706    -  protein_bind   CAP binding site: CAP binding activates transcription in the presence of cAMP. E. coli catabolite activator protein
   4719..4811    -  CDS            lacI (fragment): lac repressor; lacI; The lac repressor binds to the lac operator to inhibit transcription in E. coli. This inhibition can be relieved by adding lactose or isopropyl-β-D-thiogalactopyranoside (IPTG).
   4994..5582    -  rep_origin     ori: high-copy-number ColE1/pMB1/pBR322/pUC origin of replication
   5753..6613    -  CDS            AmpR: β-lactamase; bla; confers resistance to ampicillin, carbenicillin, and related antibiotics
   6614..6718    -  promoter       AmpR promoter: bla
   6777..6829    -  misc_feature   bom (fragment): basis of mobility region from pBR322
>Addgene plasmid #111691 | MAC_N_RAB11A | addgene full sequence | sequence record 212874 | Addgene NGS Result
CAGATATACGCGTTGACATTGATTATTGACTAGTTATTAATAGTAATCAATTACGGGGTCATTAGTTCAT
AGCCCATATATGGAGTTCCGCGTTACATAACTTACGGTAAATGGCCCGCCTGGCTGACCGCCCAACGACC
CCCGCCCATTGACGTCAATAATGACGTATGTTCCCATAGTAACGCCAATAGGGACTTTCCATTGACGTCA
ATGGGTGGAGTATTTACGGTAAACTGCCCACTTGGCAGTACATCAAGTGTATCATATGCCAAGTACGCCC
CCTATTGACGTCAATGACGGTAAATGGCCCGCCTGGCATTATGCCCAGTACATGACCTTATGGGACTTTC
CTACTTGGCAGTACATCTACGTATTAGTCATCGCTATTACCATGGTGATGCGGTTTTGGCAGTACATCAA
TGGGCGTGGATAGCGGTTTGACTCACGGGGATTTCCAAGTCTCCACCCCATTGACGTCAATGGGAGTTTG
TTTTGGCACCAAAATCAACGGGACTTTCCAAAATGTCGTAACAACTCCGCCCCATTGACGCAAATGGGCG
GTAGGCGTGTACGGTGGGAGGTCTATATAAGCAGAGCTCTCCCTATCAGTGATAGAGATCTCCCTATCAG
TGATAGAGATCGTCGACGAGCTCGTTTAGTGAACCGTCAGATCGCCTGGAGACGCCATCCACGCTGTTTT
GACCTCCATAGAAGACACCGGGACCGATCCAGCCTCCGGACTCTAGCGTTTAAACTTAAGCTTGGTACCG
AGCTCGGATCCACTAGTCCAGTGTGGTGGAATTCTGCAGATATCCAGCACAGTGGCGGCCGCTCGAGACC
ATGAAGGACAACACCGTGCCCCTGAAGCTGATCGCCCTGCTGGCCAACGGCGAGTTCCACTCTGGCGAGC
AGCTGGGCGAGACACTGGGCATGAGCAGAGCCGCCATCAACAAGCACATCCAGACCCTGCGGGACTGGGG
CGTGGACGTGTTCACAGTGCCCGGCAAGGGCTACAGCCTGCCCGAGCCCATCCAGCTGCTGAACGCCAAG
CAGATCCTGGGCCAGCTGGATGGCGGATCTGTGGCCGTGCTGCCCGTGATCGACAGCACCAACCAGTATC
TGCTCGACCGGATCGGCGAGCTGAAGTCCGGCGACGCCTGTATCGCCGAGTACCAGCAGGCCGGCAGAGG
CGGCAGGGGCAGAAAGTGGTTCAGCCCCTTCGGCGCCAACCTGTACCTGAGCATGTTCTGGAGACTGGAA
CAGGGCCCAGCCGCCGCTATTGGCCTGAGCCTGGTCATCGGCATCGTGATGGCCGAGGTGCTGCGGAAGC
TGGGCGCCGACAAAGTGCGCGTGAAGTGGCCCAACGACCTGTATCTGCAGGACCGGAAGCTGGCCGGCAT
CCTGGTGGAACTGACCGGCAAAACAGGCGACGCCGCCCAGATCGTGATCGGCGCTGGCATCAACATGGCC
ATGCGGCGGGTGGAAGAGAGCGTGGTCAACCAGGGCTGGATCACCCTGCAGGAAGCCGGCATCAACCTGG
ACCGGAACACCCTGGCCGCCATGCTGATCAGAGAGCTGAGAGCCGCCCTGGAACTGTTCGAGCAGGAAGG
CCTGGCCCCCTACCTGAGCAGATGGGAGAAGCTGGACAACTTCATCAACCGGCCCGTGAAACTGATCATC
GGCGACAAAGAGATCTTCGGCATCAGCCGGGGCATCGACAAGCAGGGGGCCCTGCTCCTGGAACAGGACG
GCATCATCAAGCCCTGGATGGGCGGCGAGATCAGCCTGCGGAGCGCCGAGAAGTACCCATACGATGTTCC
TGACTATGCCGGTACCGAGCTCGGATCCACCATGGCTAGCTGGAGCCACCCGCAGTTCGAGAAAGGTGGA
GGTTCCGGAGGTGGATCGGGAGGTGGATCGTGGAGCCACCCGCAGTTCGAAAAAGCGGCCGATATCACAA
GTTTGTACAAAAAAGCAGGCTCCACCATGGGCACCCGCGACGACGAGTACGACTACCTCTTTAAAGTTGT
CCTTATTGGAGATTCTGGTGTTGGAAAGAGTAATCTCCTGTCTCGATTTACTCGAAATGAGTTTAATCTG
GAAAGCAAGAGCACCATTGGAGTAGAGTTTGCAACAAGAAGCATCCAGGTTGATGGAAAAACAATAAAGG
CACAGATATGGGACACAGCAGGGCAAGAGCGATATCGAGCTATAACATCAGCATATTATCGTGGAGCTGT
AGGTGCCTTATTGGTTTATGACATTGCTAAACATCTCACATATGAAAATGTAGAGCGATGGCTGAAAGAA
CTGAGAGATCATGCTGATAGTAACATTGTTATCATGCTTGTGGGCAATAAGAGTGATCTACGTCATCTCA
GGGCAGTTCCTACAGATGAAGCAAGAGCTTTTGCAGAAAAGAATGGTTTGTCATTCATTGAAACTTCGGC
CCTAGACTCTACAAATGTAGAAGCTGCTTTTCAGACAATTTTAACAGAGATTTACCGCATTGTTTCTCAG
AAGCAAATGTCAGACAGACGCGAAAATGACATGTCTCCAAGCAACAATGTGGTTCCTATTCATGTTCCAC
CAACCACTGAAAACAAGCCAAAGGTGCAGTGCTGTCAGAACATCTTGGACCCAGCTTTCTTGTACAAAGT
GGTGACGTAAGCTAGGGGCCCGTTTAAACCCGCTGATCAGCCTCGACTGTGCCTTCTAGTTGCCAGCCAT
CTGTTGTTTGCCCCTCCCCCGTGCCTTCCTTGACCCTGGAAGGTGCCACTCCCACTGTCCTTTCCTAATA
AAATGAGGAAATTGCATCGCATTGTCTGAGTAGGTGTCATTCTATTCTGGGGGGTGGGGTGGGGCAGGAC
AGCAAGGGGGAGGATTGGGAAGACAATAGCAGGCATGCTGGGGATGCGGTGGGCTCTATGGCTTCTGAGG
CGGAAAGAACCAGCTGGGGCTCTAGGGGGTATCCCC
[124 nt withheld, positions 2977-3100]
C
[91 nt withheld, positions 3102-3192]
AGGGTGATGGTTCACGTACCTAGAAGTTCCTATTCCGAAGTTCCTATTCTCTAGAAAGTATAGGAACTTC
CTTGGCCAAAAAGCCTGAACTCACCGCGACGTCTGTCGAGAAGTTTCTGATCGAAAAGTTCGACAGCGTC
TCCGACCTGATGCAGCTCTCGGAGGGCGAAGAATCTCGTGCTTTCAGCTTCGATGTAGGAGGGCGTGGAT
ATGTCCTGCGGGTAAATAGCTGCGCCGATGGTTTCTACAAAGATCGTTATGTTTATCGGCACTTTGCATC
GGCCGCGCTCCCGATTCCGGAAGTGCTTGACATTGGGGAATTCAGCGAGAGCCTGACCTATTGCATCTCC
CGCCGTGCACAGGGTGTCACGTTGCAAGACCTGCCTGAAACCGAACTGCCCGCTGTTCTGCAGCCGGTCG
CGGAGGCCATGGATGCGATCGCTGCGGCCGATCTTAGCCAGACGAGCGGGTTCGGCCCATTCGGACCGCA
AGGAATCGGTCAATACACTACATGGCGTGATTTCATATGCGCGATTGCTGATCCCCATGTGTATCACTGG
CAAACTGTGATGGACGACACCGTCAGTGCGTCCGTCGCGCAGGCTCTCGATGAGCTGATGCTTTGGGCCG
AGGACTGCCCCGAAGTCCGGCACCTCGTGCACGCGGATTTCGGCTCCAACAATGTCCTGACGGACAATGG
CCGCATAACAGCGGTCATTGACTGGAGCGAGGCGATGTTCGGGGATTCCCAATACGAGGTCGCCAACATC
TTCTTCTGGAGGCCGTGGTTGGCTTGTATGGAGCAGCAGACGCGCTACTTCGAGCGGAGGCATCCGGAGC
TTGCAGGATCGCCGCGGCTCCGGGCGTATATGCTCCGCATTGGTCTTGACCAACTCTATCAGAGCTTGGT
TGACGGCAATTTCGATGATGCAGCTTGGGCGCAGGGTCGATGCGACGCAATCGTCCGATCCGGAGCCGGG
ACTGTCGGGCGTACACAAATCGCCCGCAGAAGCGCGGCCGTCTGGACCGATGGCTGTGTAGAAGTACTCG
CCGATAGTGGAAACCGACGCCCCAGCACTCGTCCGAGGGCAAAGGAATAGCACGTACTACGAGATTTCGA
TTCCACCGCCGCCTTCTATGAAAGGTTGGGCTTCGGAATCGTTTTCCGGGACGCCGGCTGGATGATCCTC
CAGCGCGGGGATCTCATGCTGGAGTTCTTCGCCCACCCCAACTTGTTTATTGCAGCTTATAATGGTTACA
AATAAAGCAATAGCATCACAAATTTCACAAATAAAGCATTTTTTTCACTGCATTCTAGTTGTGGTTTGTC
CAAACTCATCAATGTATCTTATCATGTCTGTATACCGTCGACCTCTAGCTAGAGCTTGGCGTAATCATGG
TCATAGCTGTTTCCTGTGTGAAATTGTTATCCGCTCACAATTCCACACAACATACGAGCCGGAAGCATAA
AGTGTAAAGCCTGGGGTGCCTAATGAGTGAGCTAACTCACATTAATTGCGTTGCGCTCACTGCCCGCTTT
CCAGTCGGGAAACCTGTCGTGCCAGCTGCATTAATGAATCGGCCAACGCGCGGGGAGAGGCGGTTTGCGT
ATTGGGCGCTCTTCCGCTTCCTCGCTCACTGACTCGCTGCGCTCGGTCGTTCGGCTGCGGCGAGCGGTAT
CAGCTCACTCAAAGGCGGTAATACGGTTATCCACAGAATCAGGGGATAACGCAGGAAAGAACATGTGAGC
AAAAGGCCAGCAAAAGGCCAGGAACCGTAAAAAGGCCGCGTTGCTGGCGTTTTTCCATAGGCTCCGCCCC
CCTGACGAGCATCACAAAAATCGACGCTCAAGTCAGAGGTGGCGAAACCCGACAGGACTATAAAGATACC
AGGCGTTTCCCCCTGGAAGCTCCCTCGTGCGCTCTCCTGTTCCGACCCTGCCGCTTACCGGATACCTGTC
CGCCTTTCTCCCTTCGGGAAGCGTGGCGCTTTCTCATAGCTCACGCTGTAGGTATCTCAGTTCGGTGTAG
GTCGTTCGCTCCAAGCTGGGCTGTGTGCACGAACCCCCCGTTCAGCCCGACCGCTGCGCCTTATCCGGTA
ACTATCGTCTTGAGTCCAACCCGGTAAGACACGACTTATCGCCACTGGCAGCAGCCACTGGTAACAGGAT
TAGCAGAGCGAGGTATGTAGGCGGTGCTACAGAGTTCTTGAAGTGGTGGCCTAACTACGGCTACACTAGA
AGAACAGTATTTGGTATCTGCGCTCTGCTGAAGCCAGTTACCTTCGGAAAAAGAGTTGGTAGCTCTTGAT
CCGGCAAACAAACCACCGCTGGTAGCGGTGGTTTTTTTGTTTGCAAGCAGCAGATTACGCGCAGAAAAAA
AGGATCTCAAGAAGATCCTTTGATCTTTTCTACGGGGTCTGACGCTCAGTGGAACGAAAACTCACGTTAA
GGGATTTTGGTCATGAGATTATCAAAAAGGATCTTCACCTAGATCCTTTTAAATTAAAAATGAAGTTTTA
AATCAATCTAAAGTATATATGAGTAAACTTGGTCTGACAGTTACCAATGCTTAATCAGTGAGGCACCTAT
CTCAGCGATCTGTCTATTTCGTTCATCCATAGTTGCCTGACTCCCCGTCGTGTAGATAACTACGATACGG
GAGGGCTTACCATCTGGCCCCAGTGCTGCAATGATACCGCGAGACCCACGCTCACCGGCTCCAGATTTAT
CAGCAATAAACCAGCCAGCCGGAAGGGCCGAGCGCAGAAGTGGTCCTGCAACTTTATCCGCCTCCATCCA
GTCTATTAATTGTTGCCGGGAAGCTAGAGTAAGTAGTTCGCCAGTTAATAGTTTGCGCAACGTTGTTGCC
ATTGCTACAGGCATCGTGGTGTCACGCTCGTCGTTTGGTATGGCTTCATTCAGCTCCGGTTCCCAACGAT
CAAGGCGAGTTACATGATCCCCCATGTTGTGCAAAAAAGCGGTTAGCTCCTTCGGTCCTCCGATCGTTGT
CAGAAGTAAGTTGGCCGCAGTGTTATCACTCATGGTTATGGCAGCACTGCATAATTCTCTTACTGTCATG
CCATCCGTAAGATGCTTTTCTGTGACTGGTGAGTACTCAACCAAGTCATTCTGAGAATAGTGTATGCGGC
GACCGAGTTGCTCTTGCCCGGCGTCAATACGGGATAATACCGCGCCACATAGCAGAACTTTAAAAGTGCT
CATCATTGGAAAACGTTCTTCGGGGCGAAAACTCTCAAGGATCTTACCGCTGTTGAGATCCAGTTCGATG
TAACCCACTCGTGCACCCAACTGATCTTCAGCATCTTTTACTTTCACCAGCGTTTCTGGGTGAGCAAAAA
CAGGAAGGCAAAATGCCGCAAAAAAGGGAATAAGGGCGACACGGAAATGTTGAATACTCATACTCTTCCT
TTTTCAATATTATTGAAGCATTTATCAGGGTTATTGTCTCATGAGCGGATACATATTTGAATGTATTTAG
AAAAATAAACAAATAGGGGTTCCGCGCACATTTCCCCGAAAAGTGCCACCTGACGTCGACGGATCGGGAG
ATCTCCCGATCCCCTATGGTGCACTCTCAGTACAATCTGCTCTGATGCCGCATAGTTAAGCCAGTATCTG
CTCCCTGCTTGTGTGTTGGAGGTCGCTGAGTAGTGCGCGAGCAAAATTTAAGCTACAACAAGGCAAGGCT
TGACCGACAATTGCATGAAGAATCTGCTTAGGGTTAGGCGTTTTGCGCTGCTTCGCGATGTACGGGC
